>Addgene plasmid #63937 | pST50Trc1-STRDHFR | depositor full sequence | sequence record 177343 | Full Sequence
GGCACCATGCATCGATCCCGCGAAATTAATACGACTCACTATAGGGAGACCACAACGGTTTCCCTCCGGC
TCCGGAGAGCTCCAATTGGAATTCGCTAGCTCTAGAAATAATTTTGTTTAACTTTAAGAAGGAGATATAC
ATATGGCAAGCTGGAGCCACCCGCAGTTCGAGAAAGGATCCATCAGTCTGATTGCGGCGCTAGCGGTAGA
TCGCGTTATCGGCATGGAAAACGCCATGCCATGGAACCTGCCTGCCGATCTCGCCTGGTTTAAACGCAAC
ACCTTAAATAAACCCGTGATTATGGGGCGCCATACCTGGGAATCAATCGGTAGGCCTTTGCCCGGCCGCA
AAAATATTATCCTCAGCAGTCAACCCGGGACCGATGATCGGGTTACCTGGGTTAAATCGGTCGACGAAGC
CATCGCGGCGTGTGGTGACGTACCAGAAATCATGGTGATTGGCGGCGGACGCGTTTATGAACAGTTCTTG
CCAAAAGCGCAAAAACTGTATCTGACGCATATCGATGCAGAAGTGGAAGGCGACACCCATTTTCCGGATT
ACGAGCCGGATGACTGGGAATCGGTATTCAGCGAATTCCACGATGCTGATGCGCAGAACTCGCATAGCTA
TTGTTTCGAAATCCTCGAGCGTCGTGCCGGCTAATGTACAAGATCCAGATCTAAGCTTGGTACCACGCGT
GCGCGCTGATCCGGCTGCTAACAAAGCCCGAAAGGAAGCTGAGTTGGCTGCTGCCACCGCTGAGCAATAA
CTAGCATAACCCCTTGGGGCCTCTAAACGGGTCTTGAGGGGTTTTTTGCTGAAAGGAGGAACTATATCGG
GATTAGCCCGCCTAATGAGCGGGCTTTTTTTTAATTCCCCTATTTGTTTATTTTTCTAAATACATTCAAA
TATGTATCCGCTCATGAGACAATAACCCTGATAAATGCTTCAATAATATTGAAAAAGGAAGAGTATGAGT
ATTCAACATTTCCGTGTCGCCCTTATTCCCTTTTTTGCGGCATTTTGCCTTCCTGTTTTTGCTCACCCAG
AAACGCTCGTGAAAGTAAAAGACGCAGAGGACCAATTGGGGGCACGAGTGGGATACATAGAACTGGACTT
GAATAGCGGTAAAATCCTTGAGAGTTTTCGCCCTGAAGAGCGTTTTCCAATGATGAGCACTTTCAAAGTT
CTGCTATGTGGAGCAGTATTATCCCGTGTAGATGCGGGGCAAGAGCAACTCGGACGACGAATACACTATT
CGCAGAATGACTTGGTTGAATACTCCCCAGTGACAGAAAAGCACCTTACGGACGGAATGACGGTAAGAGA
ATTATGTAGTGCCGCCATAACGATGAGTGATAACACTGCGGCGAACTTACTTCTGACAACCATCGGTGGA
CCGAAGGAATTAACCGCTTTTTTGCACAATATGGGAGACCATGTAACTCGCCTTGACCGTTGGGAACCAG
AACTGAATGAAGCCATACCAAACGACGAGCGAGACACCACAATGCCTGCGGCAATGGCAACAACATTACG
CAAACTATTAACTGGCGAACTACTTACTCTGGCTTCACGGCAACAATTAATAGACTGGCTTGAAGCGGAT
AAAGTTGCAGGACCACTACTGCGTTCGGCACTTCCTGCTGGCTGGTTTATTGCTGATAAATCTGGGGCAG
GAGAGCGTGGTTCACGGGGTATCATTGCCGCACTTGGACCAGATGGTAAGCCTTCCCGTATCGTAGTTAT
CTACACGACGGGTAGTCAGGCAACTATGGACGAACGAAATAGACAGATTGCTGAAATAGGGGCTTCACTG
ATTAAGCATTGGTAAACCGATACAATTAAAGGCTCCTTTTGGAGCCTTTTTTTTTGGACGGACCGGTAGA
AAAGATCAAAGGATCTTCTTGAGATCCTTTTTTTCTGCGCGTAATCTGCTGCTTGCAAACAAAAAAACCA
CCGCTACCAGCGGTGGTTTGTTTGCCGGATCAAGAGCTACCAACTCTTTTTCCGAAGGTAACTGGCTTCA
GCAGAGCGCAGATACCAAATACTGTCCTTCTAGTGTAGCCGTAGTTAGGCCACCACTTCAAGAACTCTGT
AGCACCGCCTACATACCTCGCTCTGCTAATCCTGTTACCAGTGGCTGCTGCCAGTGGCGATAAGTCGTGT
CTTACCGGGTTGGACTCAAGACGATAGTTACCGGATAAGGCGCAGCGGTCGGGCTGAACGGGGGGTTCGT
GCACACAGCCCAGCTTGGAGCGAACGACCTACACCGAACTGAGATACCTACAGCGTGAGCTATGAGAAAG
CGCCACGCTTCCCGAAGGGAGAAAGGCGGACAGGTATCCGGTAAGCGGCAGGGTCGGAACAGGAGAGCGC
ACGAGGGAGCTTCCAGGGGGAAACGCCTGGTATCTTTATAGTCCTGTCGGGTTTCGCCACCTCTGACTTG
AGCGTCGATTTTTGTGATGCTCGTCAGGGGGGCGGAGCCTATGGAAAAACGCCAGCAACGCGGCCTTTTT
ACGGTTCCTGGCCTTTTGCTGGCCTTTTGCTCACATGTTCTTTCCTGCGTTATCCCCTGATTCTGTGGAT
AACCGTATTACCGCCTTTGAGTGAGCTGATACCGCTCGCCGCAGCCGAACGACCGAGCGCAGCGAGTCAG
TGAGCGAGGAAGCGGAAGAGCGCCTGATGCGGTATTTTCTCCTTACGCATCTGTGCGGTATTTCACACCG
CAATGGTGCACTCTCAGTACAATCTGCTCTGATGCCGCATAGTTAAGCCAGTATACACTCCGCTATCGCT
ACGTGACTGGGTCATGGCTGCGCCCCGACACCCGCCAACACCCGCTGACGCGCCCTGACGGGCTTGTCTG
CTCCCGGCATCCGCTTACAGACAAGCTGTGACCGTCTCCGGGAGCTGCATGTGTCAGAGGTTTTCACCGT
CATCACCGAAACGCGCGAGGCAGCTGCGGTAAAGCTCATCAGCGTGGTCGTGAAGCGATTCACAGATGTC
TGCCTGTTCATCCGCGTCCAGCTCGTTGAGTTTCTCCAGAAGCGTTAATGTCTGGCTTCTGATAAAGCGG
GCCATGTTAAGGGCGGTTTTTTCCTGTTTGGTCACTGATGCCTCCGTGTAAGGGGGATTTCTGTTCATGG
GGTAATGATACCGATGAAACGAGAGAGGATGCTCACGATACGGGTTACTGATGATGAACATGCCCGGTTA
CTGGAACGTTGTGAGGGTAAACAACTGGCGGTATGGATGCGGCGGGACCAGAGAAAAATCACTCAGGGTC
AATGCCAGCGCTTCGTTAATACAGATGTAGGTGTT
Features (pLannotate 1.2.2; 13 found; start..end, strand, type, name):
     27..45      +  promoter       T7 promoter: promoter for bacteriophage T7 RNA polymerase
    113..135     +  RBS            RBS: efficient ribosome binding site from bacteriophage T7 gene 10 (Olins and Rangwala, 1989)
    152..171     +  CDS            Strep-Tag II (fragment): peptide that binds Strep-Tactin®, an engineered form of streptavidin
    182..655     +  CDS            folA: DYR_ECOLI - Also known as tmrA. Experimental evidence at protein level: Swiss-Prot protein existence level 1. Key enzyme in folate metabolism. Catalyzes an essential reaction for de novo glycine and purine synthesis, and for DNA precursor synthesis. From Escherichia coli (strain K12).
    714..763     +  CDS            SET1 (fragment): solubility-enhancement tag derived from T7 phage gene 10B
    771..818     +  terminator     T7 terminator: transcription terminator for bacteriophage T7 RNA polymerase
    883..974     +  promoter       AmpR promoter: bla
    975..1832    +  CDS            bla: BLAT_ECOLX - Experimental evidence at protein level: Swiss-Prot protein existence level 1. TEM-type are the most prevalent beta-lactamases in enterobacteria; they hydrolyze the beta-lactam bond in susceptible beta-lactam antibiotics, thus conferring resistance to penicillins and cephalosporins. TEM-3 and TEM-4 are capable of hydrolyzing cefotaxime and ceftazidime. TEM-5 is capable of hydrolyzing ceftazidime. TEM-6 is capable of hydrolyzing ceftazidime and aztreonam. TEM-8/CAZ-2, TEM- 16/CAZ-7 and TEM-24/CAZ-6 are markedly active against ceftazidime. IRT- 4 shows resistance to beta-lactamase in
   1839..1878    +  terminator     fd terminator: central terminator from bacteriophage fd (Otsuka and Kunisawa, 1982)
   1909..2497    +  rep_origin     ori: high-copy-number ColE1/pMB1/pBR322/pUC origin of replication
   2683..2822    -  misc_feature   bom: basis of mobility region from pBR322
   2924..3115    -  CDS            rop: Rop protein, which maintains plasmids at low copy number; rop
   3155..3265    +  CDS            mbeC (fragment): MBEC_ECOLX - Experimental evidence at protein level: Swiss-Prot protein existence level 1. Required for efficient mobilization of ColE1 plasmid and is thus essential to promote the specific transfer of the plasmid during conjugation. Probably functions by inducing DNA bending, helping the MbeA relaxase to melt the DNA around the nic site and cleave the phosphodiester bond. Binds specifically double-stranded DNA (dsDNA) containing the ColE1 oriT but does not recognize the inverted repeat (IR). From Escherichia coli.
