[The description below was written by a language model from this plasmid's Addgene catalogue record and pLannotate feature annotations shown in this document.]
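Description:
pST50Trc1-STRDHFR is a small (about 3.3 kb) bacterial expression plasmid built on the pST50Trc backbone. It serves as the position 1 transfer vector in the pST44 polycistronic suite, which is designed for co-expressing the subunits of protein complexes in Escherichia coli. It is catalogued as an empty backbone. Propagation relies on a ColE1/pMB1-type origin, and the annotation also finds the pBR322-derived bom site, the rop gene and a fragment of mbeC. The presence of rop suggests pBR322-like copy control, although the record lists copy number as unknown. Selection is by ampicillin through TEM beta-lactamase (bla) driven by its own promoter and followed by an fd terminator.

The expression unit consists of a T7 promoter, the efficient ribosome binding site from phage T7 gene 10, an N-terminal Strep-tag II coding segment, and a T7 terminator. The tag is described as non-cleavable, so it remains on the expressed protein and allows affinity capture on Strep-Tactin. Downstream of the tag sits E. coli folA, encoding dihydrofolate reductase (DHFR), which occupies a BamHI-NgoMIV cassette and acts as a positive control for expression. A short match to a T7 gene 10B-derived sequence is annotated between folA and the terminator. It is a fragment call and probably reflects residual phage-derived vector sequence rather than a functional fusion tag.

In use, DHFR is replaced by a gene of interest via BamHI and NgoMIV. The resulting translational cassette (ribosome binding site, tag and coding region) is then excised with XbaI and BamHI for transfer into the first position of a pST44 polycistronic plasmid.
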