Addgene plasmid #63937: pST50Trc1-STRDHFR
Purpose: (Empty Backbone) Position 1 transfer plasmid for pST44 polycistronic plasmid suite; N-term non-cleavable single tag; contains DHFR gene in BamHI-NgoMIV cassette as positive control
Depositing lab: Song Tan. Depositing organization: Pennsylvania State University. Publication: The pST44 polycistronic expression system for producing protein complexes in Escherichia coli. Tan S, Kern RC, Selleck W. Protein Expr Purif. 2005 Apr;40(2):385-95. 10.1016/j.pep.2004.12.002 PubMed 15766881.
Backbone
  Vector backbone: pST50Trc
  Vector type: Bacterial Expression
  Tag / fusion protein: Strep II (STR) (N terminal on backbone)
Growth in bacteria
  Bacterial resistance: Ampicillin, 100 μg/mL
  Growth temperature: 37°C
  Growth strain: DH5alpha
  Copy number: Unknown
Gene/Insert
  Gene/Insert name: None
  Tag / fusion protein: Strep II (STR) (N terminal on backbone)
Terms and licenses: Academic/Nonprofit Terms; Industry Terms: Not Available to Industry
Depositor comments: Replace DHFR with GOI using BamHI/NgoMIV; Clone out cassette using XbaI/BamHI
How to cite: pST50Trc1-STRDHFR was a gift from Song Tan (Addgene plasmid # 63937 ; http://n2t.net/addgene:63937 ; RRID:Addgene_63937)
