>Addgene plasmid #63937 | pST50Trc1-STRDHFR | addgene partial sequence | sequence record 122591 | T7 5'-TAATACGACTCACTATAGGG-3'
TTGGAATTCGCTAGCTCTAGAAATAATTTTGTTTAACTTTAAGAAGGAGATATACATATGGCAAGCTGGA
GCCACCCGCAGTTCGAGAAAGGATCCATCAGTCTGATTGCGGCGCTAGCGGTAGATCGCGTTATCGGCAT
GGAAAACGCCATGCCATGGAACCTGCCTGCCGATCTCGCCTGGTTTAAACGCAACACCTTAAATAAACCC
GTGATTATGGGGCGCCATACCTGGGAATCAATCGGTAGGCCTTTGCCCGGCCGCAAAAATATTATCCTCA
GCAGTCAACCCGGGACCGATGATCGGGTTACCTGGGTTAAATCGGTCGACGAAGCCATCGCGGCGTGTGG
TGACGTACCAGAAATCATGGTGATTGGCGGCGGACGCGTTTATGAACAGTTCTTGCCAAAAGCGCAAAAA
CTGTATCTGACGCATATCGATGCAGAAGTGGAAGGCGACACCCATTTTCCGGATTACGAGCCGGATGACT
GGGAATCGGTATTCAGCGAATTCCACGATGCTGATGCGCAGAACTCGCATAGCTATTGTTTCGAAATCCT
CGAGCGTCGTGCCGGCTAATGTACAAGATCCAGATCTAAGCTTGGTACCACGCGTGCGCGCTGATCCGGC
TGCTAACAAAGCCCGAAAGGAAGCTGAGTTGGCTGCTGCCACCGCTGAGCAATAACTAGCATAACCCCTT
GGGGCCTCTAAACGGGTCTTGAGGGGTTTTTTGCTGAAAGGAGGAACTATATCGGGATTAGCCCGCCTAA
TGAGCGGGC
