>Addgene plasmid #63937 | pST50Trc1-STRDHFR | addgene partial sequence | sequence record 122592 | T7term 5'-GCTAGTTATTGCTCAGCGG-3'
CCGGCACGACGCTCGAGGATTTCGAAACAATAGCTATGCGAGTTCTGCGCATCAGCATCGTGGAATTCGC
TGAATACCGATTCCCAGTCATCCGGCTCGTAATCCGGAAAATGGGTGTCGCCTTCCACTTCTGCATCGAT
ATGCGTCAGATACAGTTTTTGCGCTTTTGGCAAGAACTGTTCATAAACGCGTCCGCCGCCAATCACCATG
ATTTCTGGTACGTCACCACACGCCGCGATGGCTTCGTCGACCGATTTAACCCAGGTAACCCGATCATCGG
TCCCGGGTTGACTGCTGAGGATAATATTTTTGCGGCCGGGCAAAGGCCTACCGATTGATTCCCAGGTATG
GCGCCCCATAATCACGGGTTTATTTAAGGTGTTGCGTTTAAACCAGGCGAGATCGGCAGGCAGGTTCCAT
GGCATGGCGTTTTCCATGCCGATAACGCGATCTACCGCTAGCGCCGCAATC
